>Addgene plasmid #43174 | I-TCAT | depositor partial sequence | sequence record 58439 | I-TCAT sequence 424 bps
CGTCTCCTGACCCCAGAGCAGGTCGTGGCCATTGCCTCGAATGGAGGGGGCAAACAGGCGTTGGAAACCG
TACAACGATTGCTGCCGGTGCTGTGCCAAGCGCACGGACTCACCCCAGAGCAGGTCGTGGCGATCGCAAG
CCACGACGGAGGAAAGCAAGCCTTGGAAACAGTACAGAGGCTGTTGCCTGTGCTGTGCCAAGCGCACGGC
CTCACCCCAGAGCAGGTCGTGGCAATCGCCTCCAACATTGGCGGGAAACAGGCACTCGAGACTGTCCAGC
GCCTGCTTCCCGTGCTGTGCCAAGCGCACGGATTAACCCCAGAGCAGGTCGTGGCCATTGCCTCGAATGG
AGGGGGCAAACAGGCGTTGGAAACCGTACAACGATTGCTGCCGGTGCTGTGCCAAGCGCACGGCTTAAGA
GACG
