>Addgene plasmid #43174 | I-TCAT | addgene partial sequence | sequence record 61958 | M13-F20 5'-TGTAAAACGACGGCCAGT-3'
TGGGCGATTGGGCCCTCTGATGCATGCTCGAGCGGCCGCCAGTGTGATGGATATCTGCAGAATTCGCCCT
TATATAGATGCCGTCCTAGCGCGTCTCCTGACCCCAGAGCAGGTCGTGGCCATTGCCTCGAATGGAGGGG
GCAAACAGGCGTTGGAAACCGTACAACGATTGCTGCCGGTGCTGTGCCAAGCGCACGGACTCACCCCAGA
GCAGGTCGTGGCGATCGCAAGCCACGACGGAGGAAAGCAAGCCTTGGAAACAGTACAGAGGCTGTTGCCT
GTGCTGTGCCAAGCGCACGGCCTCACCCCAGAGCAGGTCGTGGCAATCGCCTCCAACATTGGCGGGAAAC
AGGCACTCGAGACTGTCCAGCGCCTGCTTCCCGTGCTGTGCCAAGCGCACGGATTAACCCCAGAGCAGGT
CGTGGCCATTGCCTCGAATGGAGGGGGCAAACAGGCGTTGGAAACCGTACAACGATTGCTGCCGGTGCTG
TGCCAAGCGCACGGCTTAAGAGACGTGGGCACAGGAAAGATACTTAAGGGCGAATTCCAGCACACTGGCG
GCCGTTACTAGTGGATCCGAGCTCGGTACCAAGCTTGATGCATAGCTTGAGTATTCTATAGTGTCACCTA
AATAGCTTGGCGTAATCATGGTCATAGCTGTTTCCTGTGTGAAATTGTTATCCGCTCACAATTCCACACA
ACATACGAGCCGGAAGCATAAAGTGTAAAGCCTGGGGTGCCTAATGAGTGAGCTAACTCACATTAATTGC
GTTGCGCTCACTGCCCGCTTTCCAGTCGGGAAACCTGTCGTGCCAGCTGCATTAATGAATCGGCCAACGC
GCGGGGAGAGGCGGTTTGCGTATTGGGCGCTCTTCCGCTTCCTCGCTCACTGACTCGCTGCGCTCGGTCG
TTCGGCTGCGGCGAGCGGTATCAGCTCACTC
