[The description below was written by a language model from this plasmid's Addgene catalogue record.]
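Description:
I-TCAT is a bacterial cloning plasmid built on the commercial pCRII-TOPO backbone (3973 bp without insert), into which a 424 bp synthetic insert was introduced by TOPO cloning. It is a high-copy plasmid maintained in E. coli and carries dual selection for ampicillin and kanamycin, as is standard for this backbone. The record lists T7 and M13-reverse as the sequencing primers flanking the insert, consistent with the primer sites that border the TOPO cloning site in this vector family. No feature table is provided, so the detailed layout of origins, promoters and marker genes cannot be confirmed beyond what the backbone name and resistance fields imply.

The insert is described only as "I-TCAT", synthetic in origin, and the record does not spell out its composition. The plasmid was deposited in connection with a TALEN genome-editing system developed for generating human stem cell-based disease models. In that context, the name and the roughly 400 bp size suggest a pre-assembled block of TAL effector repeat modules recognising the four-nucleotide sequence TCAT, with the "I" prefix possibly denoting its position in an ordered assembly. This reading is an inference rather than a stated fact. The vector type is given as bacterial cloning, and nothing recorded indicates a mammalian promoter, reporter or expression cassette. I-TCAT is therefore best understood as a storage and source plasmid for a building-block fragment, likely one member of a library from which full-length TALEN DNA-binding arrays are assembled into a separate expression vector, rather than as a construct used directly in cells.
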