Addgene plasmid #43174: I-TCAT
Depositing lab: Chad Cowan & Kiran Musunuru. Depositing organization: Harvard University. Publication: A TALEN Genome-Editing System for Generating Human Stem Cell-Based Disease Models. Ding Q, Lee YK, Schaefer EA, Peters DT, Veres A, Kim K, Kuperwasser N, Motola DL, Meissner TB, Hendriks WT, Trevisan M, Gupta RM, Moisan A, Banks E, Friesen M, Schinzel RT, Xia F, Tang A, Xia Y, Figueroa E, Wann A, Ahfeldt T, Daheron L, Zhang F, Rubin LL, Peng LF, Chung RT, Musunuru K, Cowan CA. Cell Stem Cell. 2012 Dec 12. pii: S1934-5909(12)00645-5. doi: 10.1016/j.stem.2012.11.011. PubMed 23246482.
Backbone
  Vector backbone: pCRII-TOPO
  Backbone manufacturer: Invitrogen
  Backbone size w/o insert (bp): 3973
  Vector type: Bacterial Cloning
Growth in bacteria
  Bacterial resistance: Ampicillin and Kanamycin, 100 & 50 μg/mL
  Growth temperature: 37°C
  Growth strain: Top10
  Copy number: High Copy
Gene/Insert
  Gene/Insert name: I-TCAT
  Species: Synthetic
  Insert size (bp): 424
  Cloning method: TOPO Cloning
  Sequencing primers: 5′ T7; 3′ M13-rev
Terms and licenses: Academic/Nonprofit Terms; Industry Terms: Not Available to Industry
How to cite: I-TCAT was a gift from Chad Cowan & Kiran Musunuru (Addgene plasmid # 43174 ; http://n2t.net/addgene:43174 ; RRID:Addgene_43174)
